Addgene plasmid #125590: pNIC28-BpWcbL
Purpose: Overexpression plasmid for production of WcbL from Burkholderia pseudomallei
Depositing lab: Nicholas Harmer. Depositing organization: University of Exeter. Publication: Unraveling the B. pseudomallei Heptokinase WcbL: From Structure to Drug Discovery. Vivoli M, Isupov MN, Nicholas R, Hill A, Scott AE, Kosma P, Prior JL, Harmer NJ. Chem Biol. 2015 Dec 17;22(12):1622-32. doi: 10.1016/j.chembiol.2015.10.015. PubMed 26687481.
Backbone
  Vector backbone: pNIC28
  Backbone manufacturer: SGC Oxford
  Backbone size w/o insert (bp): 7284
  Vector type: Bacterial Expression
Growth in bacteria
  Bacterial resistance: Kanamycin, 50 μg/mL
  Growth temperature: 37°C
  Growth strain: DH5alpha
  Copy number: Low Copy
Gene/Insert
  Gene/Insert name: BpWcbL
  Species: Burkholderia pseudomallei
  Insert size (bp): 1047
  Entrez Gene: wcbL (a.k.a. BPSL2796, gmhB)
  Promoter: T7
  Tag / fusion protein: 6xHis (N terminal on backbone)
  Cloning method: Ligation Independent Cloning
  Sequencing primers: 5′ T7for; 3′ T7rev; gctagttattgctcagcgg
Terms and licenses: Academic/Nonprofit Terms; Industry Terms: Not Available to Industry
How to cite: pNIC28-BpWcbL was a gift from Nicholas Harmer (Addgene plasmid # 125590 ; http://n2t.net/addgene:125590 ; RRID:Addgene_125590)
