[The description below was written by a language model from this plasmid's Addgene catalogue record and pLannotate feature annotations shown in this document.]
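Description:
pNIC28-BpWcbL is a bacterial expression plasmid for overproducing WcbL, the sugar (heptose) kinase of Burkholderia pseudomallei, in E. coli. It is built on the pNIC28 ligation-independent cloning backbone, a pET-style vector. The sequenced record is 6,400 nt, smaller than the listed size of the empty backbone, which suggests that a stuffer segment was displaced during cloning, though the record does not say so. The plasmid is selected with kanamycin through an aph(3')-Ia gene. It replicates from a ColE1/pBR322-type origin accompanied by the bom region and the rop gene, in keeping with the catalogue's low-copy designation. An f1 origin is also present, along with short non-functional remnants of a tetracycline resistance gene inherited from pBR322.

The expression cassette consists of a T7 promoter followed directly by a lac operator, the phage T7 gene 10 ribosome binding site, the open reading frame and a T7 terminator. A plasmid-borne lacI gene with its own promoter supplies repressor. Transcription therefore depends on a host that provides T7 RNA polymerase, and it is held off until IPTG is added. The roughly 1 kb insert is annotated by homology to HddA, a D-glycero-alpha-D-manno-heptose 7-phosphate kinase from another bacterium, which fits the assignment of WcbL as a heptokinase. The catalogue lists an N-terminal 6xHis tag supplied by the backbone. The feature table does not annotate it, but the gap between the ribosome binding site and the annotated coding region leaves room for it. The His-tag fragment annotated downstream of the insert is probably vector sequence lying beyond the stop codon. The associated work concerns structural study of WcbL and inhibitor discovery against it, so the plasmid is suited to producing affinity-purifiable recombinant protein for such experiments.
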