Features (pLannotate 1.2.2; 19 found; start..end, strand, type, name):
      1..19      +  promoter       T7 promoter: promoter for bacteriophage T7 RNA polymerase
     20..44      +  protein_bind   lac operator: The lac repressor binds to the lac operator to inhibit transcription in E. coli. This inhibition can be relieved by adding lactose or isopropyl-β-D-thiogalactopyranoside (IPTG). lac repressor encoded by lacI
     59..81      +  RBS            RBS: efficient ribosome binding site from bacteriophage T7 gene 10 (Olins and Rangwala, 1989)
    167..1186    +  CDS            hddA: HDDA_ANETH - Also known as gmhB. Experimental evidence at protein level: Swiss-Prot protein existence level 1. Catalyzes the phosphorylation of D-glycero-alpha-D-manno- heptose 7-phosphate at the C-1 position to form D-glycero-alpha-D- manno-heptose 1,7-bisphosphate. From Aneurinibacillus thermoaerophilus.
   1265..1282    +  CDS            9xHis (fragment): 9xHis affinity tag
   1292..1341    +  CDS            SET1 (fragment): solubility-enhancement tag derived from T7 phage gene 10B
   1349..1396    +  terminator     T7 terminator: transcription terminator for bacteriophage T7 RNA polymerase
   1433..1861    +  rep_origin     f1 ori (sequence partly withheld): f1 bacteriophage origin of replication; arrow indicates direction of (+) strand synthesis
   1914..1971    +  promoter       AmpR promoter (fragment): bla
   1980..2795    -  CDS            KanR: aminoglycoside phosphotransferase; aph(3')-Ia; confers resistance to kanamycin in bacteria or G418 (Geneticin®) in eukaryotes
   2917..3505    +  rep_origin     ori: high-copy-number ColE1/pMB1/pBR322/pUC origin of replication
   3691..3830    -  misc_feature   bom: basis of mobility region from pBR322
   3932..4123    -  CDS            rop: Rop protein, which maintains plasmids at low copy number; rop
   4140..4520    +  CDS            YPB1_ECOLX: Protein predicted: Swiss-Prot protein existence level 4. From Escherichia coli.
   4592..4883    -  CDS            TcR (fragment): tetracycline efflux protein; tet; confers resistance to tetracycline
   4898..4919    -  protein_bind   CAP binding site: CAP binding activates transcription in the presence of cAMP. E. coli catabolite activator protein
   4932..6014    -  CDS            lacI: lac repressor; lacI; The lac repressor binds to the lac operator to inhibit transcription in E. coli. This inhibition can be relieved by adding lactose or isopropyl-β-D-thiogalactopyranoside (IPTG).
   6015..6092    -  promoter       lacI promoter: lacI
   6100..6379    -  CDS            TcR (fragment): tetracycline efflux protein; tet; confers resistance to tetracycline
>Addgene plasmid #125590 | pNIC28-BpWcbL | addgene full sequence | sequence record 244090 | Addgene NGS Result
TAATACGACTCACTATAGGGGAATTGTGAGCGGATAACAATTCCCCTCTAGAAATAATTTTGTTTAACTT
TAAGAAGGAGATATACATATGCACCATCATCATCATCATTCTTCTGGTGTAGATCTGGGTACCGAGAACC
TGTACTTCCAATCCATGAATCCGACAATCATTCGCGCACGGGCCCCGCTGCGGTTGGGCCTGGCGGGAGG
GGGGACCGACGTCGCTCCCTATGCCGATACATTCGGGGGTTATGTCCTGAATGCGACGATTGATCGCTAC
GCATACGCGGTGATCAAGACGCTCACGATACCGGCCGTGCGGTTCGTCTCGACGGATCAGCAGGTGGAAA
AGCATCAGCTCATTTCCGAGCCGCTGGAGCTGAACGGTACGCTGAACCTGCATAAGGCGGTGTACAACCA
CATGATTCGGAACTACAACCATGGCAAGCCGATCGCGCTCGAGCTGAGTACATTCTGTGACGCTCCCGCG
GGTTCCGGGTTGGGTTCGTCGTCGACGCTGGTCGTCGTGATGATCAAGGCGTTTGTCGAGTTGCTGAATC
TGCCGCTGGACGACTACGCCATCGCGCAGCTGGCTTATCGGATCGAGCGCGTCGATTGCGGGCTGGCCGG
GGGACGTCAGGACCAATATTCGGCGACGTTCGGGGGCTTCAATTTCATGGAGTTCTATGAGGAAGAACGG
ACGATCGTGAATCCGTTGCGAATCAAGAACTGGGTTCTTTGTGAGCTCGAGGCCTCGCTGGTCCTTTTTT
ACACGGGCGTGTCGCGCGAGTCGGCCAAGATCATTCAGGACCAGAGCGACAACGTGGTGTCGCACAAGAC
CGCGGCAATCGAGGCGATGCACGGTATCAAGCGCGAGGCGCTGGTCATGAAAGAGGCTTTGCTGAAGGGC
GATTTCAAGGCCTTTGTCGCTTCGATGCGCCTTGGTTGGGACAACAAGAAGAATTCGGCGCGAACTGTTT
CCAACGCGCATATCGACGAGATCTACGACGCGGCGATCCGCGCCGGTGCGCAGGCCGGAAAGGTTTCGGG
TGCGGGCGGCGGCGGTTTCATGCTGTTTTTCGTACCCACCGAGAAGCGCATGGATCTGATCAGGACGCTT
GGCGAATACGACGGACAAGTTAGCAACTGCCACTTTACGAAGAACGGGACGCAGGCATGGAGAATCGCGA
ATTGATAAGCTTCAGTAAAGGTGGATACGGATCCGAATTCGAGCTCCGTCGACAAGCTTGCGGCCGCACT
CGAGCACCACCACCACCACCACTGAGATCCGGCTGCTAACAAAGCCCGAAAGGAAGCTGAGTTGGCTGCT
GCCACCGCTGAGCAATAACTAGCATAACCCCTTGGGGCCTCTAAACGGGTCTTGAGGGGTTTTTTGCTGA
AAGGAGGAACTATATCCGGATTGGCGAATGGG
[124 nt withheld, positions 1433-1556]
C
[91 nt withheld, positions 1558-1648]
A
[49 nt withheld, positions 1650-1698]
CCTTTGACGTTGGAGTCCACGTTCTTT
[37 nt withheld, positions 1726-1762]
ACCCTATCTCGGTCTATTCTTTTGATTTATAAGGGATTTTGCCGATTTCGGCCTATTGGTTAAAAAATGA
GCTGATTTAACAAAAATTTAACGCGAATTTTAACAAAATATTAACGCTTACAATTTAGGTGGCACTTTTC
GGGGAAATGTGCGCGGAACCCCTATTTGTTTATTTTTCTAAATACATTCAAATATGTATCCGCTCATGAA
TTAATTCTTAGAAAAACTCATCGAGCATCAAATGAAACTGCAATTTATTCATATCAGGATTATCAATACC
ATATTTTTGAAAAAGCCGTTTCTGTAATGAAGGAGAAAACTCACCGAGGCAGTTCCATAGGATGGCAAGA
TCCTGGTATCGGTCTGCGATTCCGACTCGTCCAACATCAATACAACCTATTAATTTCCCCTCGTCAAAAA
TAAGGTTATCAAGTGAGAAATCACCATGAGTGACGACTGAATCCGGTGAGAATGGCAAAAGTTTATGCAT
TTCTTTCCAGACTTGTTCAACAGGCCAGCCATTACGCTCGTCATCAAAATCACTCGCATCAACCAAACCG
TTATTCATTCGTGATTGCGCCTGAGCGAGACGAAATACGCGATCGCTGTTAAAAGGACAATTACAAACAG
GAATCGAATGCAACCGGCGCAGGAACACTGCCAGCGCATCAACAATATTTTCACCTGAATCAGGATATTC
TTCTAATACCTGGAATGCTGTTTTCCCGGGGATCGCAGTGGTGAGTAACCATGCATCATCAGGAGTACGG
ATAAAATGCTTGATGGTCGGAAGAGGCATAAATTCCGTCAGCCAGTTTAGTCTGACCATCTCATCTGTAA
CATCATTGGCAACGCTACCTTTGCCATGTTTCAGAAACAACTCTGGCGCATCGGGCTTCCCATACAATCG
ATAGATTGTCGCACCTGATTGCCCGACATTATCGCGAGCCCATTTATACCCATATAAATCAGCATCCATG
TTGGAATTTAATCGCGGCCTAGAGCAAGACGTTTCCCGTTGAATATGGCTCATAACACCCCTTGTATTAC
TGTTTATGTAAGCAGACAGTTTTATTGTTCATGACCAAAATCCCTTAACGTGAGTTTTCGTTCCACTGAG
CGTCAGACCCCGTAGAAAAGATCAAAGGATCTTCTTGAGATCCTTTTTTTCTGCGCGTAATCTGCTGCTT
GCAAACAAAAAAACCACCGCTACCAGCGGTGGTTTGTTTGCCGGATCAAGAGCTACCAACTCTTTTTCCG
AAGGTAACTGGCTTCAGCAGAGCGCAGATACCAAATACTGTCCTTCTAGTGTAGCCGTAGTTAGGCCACC
ACTTCAAGAACTCTGTAGCACCGCCTACATACCTCGCTCTGCTAATCCTGTTACCAGTGGCTGCTGCCAG
TGGCGATAAGTCGTGTCTTACCGGGTTGGACTCAAGACGATAGTTACCGGATAAGGCGCAGCGGTCGGGC
TGAACGGGGGGTTCGTGCACACAGCCCAGCTTGGAGCGAACGACCTACACCGAACTGAGATACCTACAGC
GTGAGCTATGAGAAAGCGCCACGCTTCCCGAAGGGAGAAAGGCGGACAGGTATCCGGTAAGCGGCAGGGT
CGGAACAGGAGAGCGCACGAGGGAGCTTCCAGGGGGAAACGCCTGGTATCTTTATAGTCCTGTCGGGTTT
CGCCACCTCTGACTTGAGCGTCGATTTTTGTGATGCTCGTCAGGGGGGCGGAGCCTATGGAAAAACGCCA
GCAACGCGGCCTTTTTACGGTTCCTGGCCTTTTGCTGGCCTTTTGCTCACATGTTCTTTCCTGCGTTATC
CCCTGATTCTGTGGATAACCGTATTACCGCCTTTGAGTGAGCTGATACCGCTCGCCGCAGCCGAACGACC
GAGCGCAGCGAGTCAGTGAGCGAGGAAGCGGAAGAGCGCCTGATGCGGTATTTTCTCCTTACGCATCTGT
GCGGTATTTCACACCGCAATGGTGCACTCTCAGTACAATCTGCTCTGATGCCGCATAGTTAAGCCAGTAT
ACACTCCGCTATCGCTACGTGACTGGGTCATGGCTGCGCCCCGACACCCGCCAACACCCGCTGACGCGCC
CTGACGGGCTTGTCTGCTCCCGGCATCCGCTTACAGACAAGCTGTGACCGTCTCCGGGAGCTGCATGTGT
CAGAGGTTTTCACCGTCATCACCGAAACGCGCGAGGCAGCTGCGGTAAAGCTCATCAGCGTGGTCGTGAA
GCGATTCACAGATGTCTGCCTGTTCATCCGCGTCCAGCTCGTTGAGTTTCTCCAGAAGCGTTAATGTCTG
GCTTCTGATAAAGCGGGCCATGTTAAGGGCGGTTTTTTCCTGTTTGGTCACTGATGCCTCCGTGTAAGGG
GGATTTCTGTTCATGGGGGTAATGATACCGATGAAACGAGAGAGGATGCTCACGATACGGGTTACTGATG
ATGAACATGCCCGGTTACTGGAACGTTGTGAGGGTAAACAACTGGCGGTATGGATGCGGCGGGACCAGAG
AAAAATCACTCAGGGTCAATGCCAGCGCTTCGTTAATACAGATGTAGGTGTTCCACAGGGTAGCCAGCAG
CATCCTGCGATGCAGATCCGGAACATAATGGTGCAGGGCGCTGACTTCCGCGTTTCCAGACTTTACGAAA
CACGGAAACCGAAGACCATTCATGTTGTTGCTCAGGTCGCAGACGTTTTGCAGCAGCAGTCGCTTCACGT
TCGCTCGCGTATCGGTGATTCATTCTGCTAACCAGTAAGGCAACCCCGCCAGCCTAGCCGGGTCCTCAAC
GACAGGAGCACGATCATGCGCACCCGTGGGGCCGCCATGCCGGCGATAATGGCCTGCTTCTCGCCGAAAC
GTTTGGTGGCGGGACCAGTGACGAAGGCTTGAGCGAGGGCGTGCAAGATTCCGAATACCGCAAGCGACAG
GCCGATCATCGTCGCGCTCCAGCGAAAGCGGTCCTCGCCGAAAATGACCCAGAGCGCTGCCGGCACCTGT
CCTACGAGTTGCATGATAAAGAAGACAGTCATAAGTGCGGCGACGATAGTCATGCCCCGCGCCCACCGGA
AGGAGCTGACTGGGTTGAAGGCTCTCAAGGGCATCGGTCGAGATCCCGGTGCCTAATGAGTGAGCTAACT
TACATTAATTGCGTTGCGCTCACTGCCCGCTTTCCAGTCGGGAAACCTGTCGTGCCAGCTGCATTAATGA
ATCGGCCAACGCGCGGGGAGAGGCGGTTTGCGTATTGGGCGCCAGGGTGGTTTTTCTTTTCACCAGTGAG
ACGGGCAACAGCTGATTGCCCTTCACCGCCTGGCCCTGAGAGAGTTGCAGCAAGCGGTCCACGCTGGTTT
GCCCCAGCAGGCGAAAATCCTGTTTGATGGTGGTTAACGGCGGGATATAACATGAGCTGTCTTCGGTATC
GTCGTATCCCACTACCGAGATATCCGCACCAACGCGCAGCCCGGACTCGGTAATGGCGCGCATTGCGCCC
AGCGCCATCTGATCGTTGGCAACCAGCATCGCAGTGGGAACGATGCCCTCATTCAGCATTTGCATGGTTT
GTTGAAAACCGGACATGGCACTCCAGTCGCCTTCCCGTTCCGCTATCGGCTGAATTTGATTGCGAGTGAG
ATATTTATGCCAGCCAGCCAGACGCAGACGCGCCGAGACAGAACTTAATGGGCCCGCTAACAGCGCGATT
TGCTGGTGACCCAATGCGACCAGATGCTCCACGCCCAGTCGCGTACCGTCTTCATGGGAGAAAATAATAC
TGTTGATGGGTGTCTGGTCAGAGACATCAAGAAATAACGCCGGAACATTAGTGCAGGCAGCTTCCACAGC
AATGGCATCCTGGTCATCCAGCGGATAGTTAATGATCAGCCCACTGACGCGTTGCGCGAGAAGATTGTGC
ACCGCCGCTTTACAGGCTTCGACGCCGCTTCGTTCTACCATCGACACCACCACGCTGGCACCCAGTTGAT
CGGCGCGAGATTTAATCGCCGCGACAATTTGCGACGGCGCGTGCAGGGCCAGACTGGAGGTGGCAACGCC
AATCAGCAACGACTGTTTGCCCGCCAGTTGTTGTGCCACGCGGTTGGGAATGTAATTCAGCTCCGCCATC
GCCGCTTCCACTTTTTCCCGCGTTTTCGCAGAAACGTGGCTGGCCTGGTTCACCACGCGGGAAACGGTCT
GATAAGAGACACCGGCATACTCTGCGACATCGTATAACGTTACTGGTTTCACATTCACCACCCTGAATTG
ACTCTCTTCCGGGCGCTATCATGCCATACCGCGAAAGGTTTTGCGCCATTCGATGGTGTCCGGGATCTCG
ACGCTCTCCCTTATGCGACTCCTGCATTAGGAAGCAGCCCAGTAGTAGGTTGAGGCCGTTGAGCACCGCC
GCCGCAAGGAATGGTGCATGCAAGGAGATGGCGCCCAACAGTCCCCCGGCCACGGGGCCTGCCACCATAC
CCACGCCGAAACAAGCGCTCATGAGCCCGAAGTGGCGAGCCCGATCTTCCCCATCGGTGATGTCGGCGAT
ATAGGCGCCAGCAACCGCACCTGTGGCGCCGGTGATGCCGGCCACGATGCGTCCGGCGTAGAGGATCGAG
ATCTCGATCCCGCGAAAT
